Addgene plasmid #229333: pXTK096 [Term_bla-v2_PartType7]
Purpose: XanthoMoClo Golden Gate Part Plasmid for cloning, contains Term_bla-v2_PartType7
Depositing lab: Michael Springer. Depositing organization: Harvard Medical School. Publication: XanthoMoClo horizontal line A Robust Modular Cloning Genetic Toolkit for the Genera Xanthobacter and Roseixanthobacter. Soltysiak MPM, Ory ALH, Lee AD, Christophersen CE, Jalihal AP, Springer M. ACS Synth Biol. 2025 Apr 18;14(4):1173-1190. doi: 10.1021/acssynbio.4c00806. Epub 2025 Mar 13. PubMed 40080684.
Backbone
  Vector backbone: pXTK
  Vector type: Bacterial Expression
Growth in bacteria
  Bacterial resistance: Ampicillin, 100 μg/mL
  Growth temperature: 37°C
  Growth strain: DH5alpha
  Copy number: Low Copy
Gene/Insert
  Gene/Insert name: bla-v2 Terminator (alt name: Term_bla-v2_PartType7)
  Species: Synthetic
  Cloning method: Restriction Enzyme; 5′ cloning site unknown (unknown if destroyed)
Terms and licenses: Academic/Nonprofit Terms; Industry Terms: Not Available to Industry
How to cite: pXTK096 [Term_bla-v2_PartType7] was a gift from Michael Springer (Addgene plasmid # 229333 ; http://n2t.net/addgene:229333 ; RRID:Addgene_229333)
