[The description below was written by a language model from this plasmid's Addgene catalogue record and pLannotate feature annotations shown in this document.]
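Description:
pXTK096 [Term_bla-v2_PartType7] is a small (about 1.7 kb) Golden Gate part plasmid from the XanthoMoClo toolkit, a modular cloning system developed for genetic engineering of the bacterial genera Xanthobacter and Roseixanthobacter. It is built on the pXTK backbone and is maintained in E. coli (DH5alpha) under ampicillin selection. The feature table shows a ColE1/pMB1-family origin of replication, which the annotation describes as high-copy, whereas the catalogue entry lists the plasmid as low copy; the record does not resolve this discrepancy. Selection is provided by a TEM-type bla β-lactamase gene driven by its native AmpR promoter. Two copies of the bacteriophage fd central terminator flank this cassette, one between the origin and the AmpR promoter and one immediately downstream of the bla coding sequence.

The stored part is a synthetic transcriptional terminator called bla-v2, formatted as a "Part Type 7" module in the toolkit's hierarchy. In MoClo-style systems, each part type has defined overhangs, so that Type IIS restriction digestion releases the parts to ligate in a fixed order into a transcription unit or complete vector. The automated annotation does not label a feature as the bla-v2 terminator, and it does not annotate the Type IIS sites or overhangs. The exact location of the part therefore cannot be assigned from the table, and the cloning sites are recorded as unknown. No expressed gene of interest, reporter or tag is present. Although it is catalogued as a bacterial expression vector, the plasmid serves as a source of a reusable terminator element for assembling larger constructs intended for Xanthobacter and related hosts.
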