Features (pLannotate 1.2.2; 5 found; start..end, strand, type, name):
      1..589     +  rep_origin     ori: high-copy-number ColE1/pMB1/pBR322/pUC origin of replication
    623..662     +  terminator     fd terminator (sequence withheld): central terminator from bacteriophage fd (Otsuka and Kunisawa, 1982)
    723..814     +  promoter       AmpR promoter: bla
    815..1672    +  CDS            bla: BLAT_ECOLX - Experimental evidence at protein level: Swiss-Prot protein existence level 1. TEM-type are the most prevalent beta-lactamases in enterobacteria; they hydrolyze the beta-lactam bond in susceptible beta-lactam antibiotics, thus conferring resistance to penicillins and cephalosporins. TEM-3 and TEM-4 are capable of hydrolyzing cefotaxime and ceftazidime. TEM-5 is capable of hydrolyzing ceftazidime. TEM-6 is capable of hydrolyzing ceftazidime and aztreonam. TEM-8/CAZ-2, TEM- 16/CAZ-7 and TEM-24/CAZ-6 are markedly active against ceftazidime. IRT- 4 shows resistance to beta-lactamase in
   1679..1718    +  terminator     fd terminator (sequence withheld): central terminator from bacteriophage fd (Otsuka and Kunisawa, 1982)
>Addgene plasmid #229333 | pXTK096 [Term_bla-v2_PartType7] | addgene full sequence | sequence record 467652 | Addgene NGS Result
TTGAGATCCTTTTTTTCTGCGCGTAATCTGCTGCTTGCAAACAAAAAAACCACCGCTACCAGCGGTGGTT
TGTTTGCCGGATCAAGAGCTACCAACTCTTTTTCCGAAGGTAACTGGCTTCAGCAGAGCGCAGATACCAA
ATACTGTTCTTCTAGTGTAGCCGTAGTTAGGCCACCACTTCAAGAACTCTGTAGCACCGCCTACATACCT
CGCTCTGCTAATCCTGTTACCAGTGGCTGCTGCCAGTGGCGATAAGTCGTGTCTTACCGGGTTGGACTCA
AGACGATAGTTACCGGATAAGGCGCAGCGGTCGGGCTGAACGGGGGGTTCGTGCACACAGCCCAGCTTGG
AGCGAACGACCTACACCGAACTGAGATACCTACAGCGTGAGCTATGAGAAAGCGCCACGCTTCCCGAAGG
GAGAAAGGCGGACAGGTATCCGGTAAGCGGCAGGGTCGGAACAGGAGAGCGCACGAGGGAGCTTCCAGGG
GGAAACGCCTGGTATCTTTATAGTCCTGTCGGGTTTCGCCACCTCTGACTTGAGCGTCGATTTTTGTGAT
GCTCGTCAGGGGGGCGGAGCCTATGGAAAAACGCCAGCAACGCGAGTCGGTCTCTATCC
[43 nt withheld, positions 620-662]
CGACCCGCTGTGAGACCAGAGTAGCCCGCCTAATGAGCGGGCTTTTTTTTAATTCCCCTATTTGTTTATT
TTTCTAAATACATTCAAATATGTATCCGCTCATGAGACAATAACCCTGATAAATGCTTCAATAATATTGA
AAAAGGAAGAGTATGAGCATTCAGCATTTTCGTGTGGCGCTGATTCCGTTTTTTGCGGCGTTTTGCCTGC
CGGTGTTTGCGCATCCGGAAACCCTGGTGAAAGTGAAAGATGCGGAAGATCAACTGGGTGCGCGCGTGGG
CTATATTGAACTGGATCTGAACAGCGGCAAAATTCTGGAATCTTTTCGTCCGGAAGAACGTTTTCCGATG
ATGAGCACCTTTAAAGTGCTGCTGTGCGGTGCGGTTCTGAGCCGTGTGGATGCGGGCCAGGAACAACTGG
GCCGTCGTATTCATTATAGCCAGAACGATCTGGTGGAATATAGCCCGGTGACCGAAAAACATCTGACCGA
TGGCATGACCGTGCGTGAACTGTGCAGCGCGGCGATTACCATGAGCGATAACACCGCGGCGAACCTGCTG
CTGACGACCATTGGCGGTCCGAAAGAACTGACCGCGTTTCTGCATAACATGGGCGATCATGTGACCCGTC
TGGATCGTTGGGAACCGGAACTGAACGAAGCGATTCCGAACGATGAACGTGATACCACCATGCCGGCAGC
AATGGCGACCACCCTGCGTAAACTGCTGACGGGTGAGCTGCTGACCCTGGCAAGCCGCCAGCAACTGATT
GATTGGATGGAAGCGGATAAAGTGGCGGGTCCGCTGCTGCGTAGCGCGCTGCCGGCTGGCTGGTTTATTG
CGGATAAAAGCGGTGCGGGCGAACGTGGCAGCCGTGGCATTATTGCGGCGCTGGGCCCGGATGGTAAACC
GAGCCGTATTGTGGTGATTTATACCACCGGCAGCCAGGCGACGATGGATGAACGTAACCGTCAGATTGCG
GAAATTGGCGCGAGCCTGATTAAACATTGG
[46 nt withheld, positions 1673-1718]
CGACCCTTGTCAGATCAAAGGATCTTC
